Addgene plasmid #125220: pBS_KS_attB2_SA(0)_T2ALexA
Purpose: Artificial phase 0 exon to include a spliced T2A-LexA effector into a locus of interest through RMCE of MiMIC insertion in an intron between coding exons of a gene
Depositing lab: Herman Dierick. Depositing organization: Baylor College of Medicine. Publication: Gene-specific cell labeling using MiMIC transposons. Gnerer JP, Venken KJ, Dierick HA. Nucleic Acids Res. 2015 Apr 30;43(8):e56. doi: 10.1093/nar/gkv113. Epub 2015 Feb 20. PubMed 25712101.
Backbone
  Vector backbone: pBS-KS-attB-1-2-PT-SA-SD-0
  Backbone manufacturer: Koen Venken
  Vector type: Other
Growth in bacteria
  Bacterial resistance: Ampicillin, 100 μg/mL
  Growth temperature: 37°C
  Growth strain: DH5alpha
  Copy number: High Copy
Gene/Insert
  Gene/Insert name: LexA
  Insert size (bp): 1120
  Tag / fusion protein: T2A (N terminal on insert)
  Cloning method: Restriction Enzyme; 5′ cloning site Unknown (unknown if destroyed)
Terms and licenses: Academic/Nonprofit Terms; Industry Terms: Not Available to Industry
How to cite: pBS_KS_attB2_SA(0)_T2ALexA was a gift from Herman Dierick (Addgene plasmid # 125220 ; http://n2t.net/addgene:125220 ; RRID:Addgene_125220)
