[The description below was written by a language model from this plasmid's Addgene catalogue record and pLannotate feature annotations shown in this document.]
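Description:
pBS_KS_attB2_SA(0)_T2ALexA is a pBluescript KS-derived donor plasmid for recombinase-mediated cassette exchange (RMCE) into MiMIC transposon insertions. It was built on the pBS-KS-attB-1-2-PT-SA-SD-0 backbone. In E. coli it replicates from a high-copy ColE1/pUC origin and is selected with ampicillin through the bla gene. The usual pBluescript remnants are also annotated: an f1 origin, a lacZα fragment, lac promoter/operator elements, and flanking T7 and T3 promoters.

The payload sits between two φC31 integrase attB sites in inverted orientation, which allow the cassette to be swapped with the attP-flanked cassette of a MiMIC insertion. According to the record, the cassette is an artificial exon in reading phase 0. A splice acceptor (named in the plasmid title but not detected as a feature) is followed by a T2A peptide fused to the N terminus of a LexA effector. The feature table shows the E. coli lexA coding sequence followed by two short matches to VP16 minimal activation domain repeats, which suggests a LexA DNA-binding/VP16-type transactivator fusion. A fragment of the SV40 polyadenylation signal lies downstream, annotated on the opposite strand. The cassette has no promoter of its own.

The cassette is meant for a MiMIC located in an intron between coding exons, and only the orientation matching the host gene is expected to be productive. In that case the exon is spliced into the host transcript, and the T2A sequence releases the LexA driver as a separate protein expressed in the endogenous pattern of the gene. The driver can then activate LexA operator-controlled reporters or effectors for gene-specific cell labelling. MiMIC is a Drosophila system, although the record does not name the host organism.
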