Features (pLannotate 1.2.2; 19 found; start..end, strand, type, name):
    254..842     -  rep_origin     ori: high-copy-number ColE1/pMB1/pBR322/pUC origin of replication
   1013..1873    -  CDS            AmpR: β-lactamase; bla; confers resistance to ampicillin, carbenicillin, and related antibiotics
   1874..1978    -  promoter       AmpR promoter: bla
   2031..2459    -  rep_origin     f1 ori (sequence partly withheld): f1 bacteriophage origin of replication; arrow indicates direction of (+) strand synthesis
   2464..2619    -  CDS            lacZα (fragment): LacZα fragment of β-galactosidase; lacZ fragment
   2627..2645    +  promoter       T7 promoter: promoter for bacteriophage T7 RNA polymerase
   2681..2750    +  protein_bind   attB: attB site for the φC31 integrase (Groth et al., 2000) phage φC31 integrase
   2971..3576    +  CDS            lexA: LEXA_ECOLI - Also known as exrA, spr, tsl, umuA. Experimental evidence at protein level: Swiss-Prot protein existence level 1. Represses a number of genes involved in the response to DNA damage (SOS response), including recA and lexA. Binds to the 16 bp palindromic sequence 5'-CTGTATATATATACAG-3'. In the presence of single- stranded DNA, RecA interacts with LexA causing an autocatalytic cleavage which disrupts the DNA-binding part of LexA, leading to derepression of the SOS regulon and eventually DNA repair. Implicated in hydroxy radical-mediated cell death induced by hydroxyurea treatment (Pu
   3592..3621    +  CDS            VP160 (fragment): 10 tandem repeats of the minimal activation domain of herpes simplex virus VP16 (Cheng et al., 2013)
   3631..3660    +  CDS            VP160 (fragment): 10 tandem repeats of the minimal activation domain of herpes simplex virus VP16 (Cheng et al., 2013)
   3718..3757    -  polyA_signal   SV40 poly(A) signal (fragment): SV40 polyadenylation signal
   3756..3776    +  misc_feature   MCS (fragment): pBluescript multiple cloning site
   4013..4036    -  misc_feature   MCS (fragment): pBluescript multiple cloning site
   4223..4292    -  protein_bind   attB: attB site for the φC31 integrase (Groth et al., 2000) phage φC31 integrase
   4332..4350    -  promoter       T3 promoter: promoter for bacteriophage T3 RNA polymerase
   4395..4411    -  protein_bind   lac operator: The lac repressor binds to the lac operator to inhibit transcription in E. coli. This inhibition can be relieved by adding lactose or isopropyl-β-D-thiogalactopyranoside (IPTG). lac repressor encoded by lacI
   4419..4449    -  promoter       lac promoter: promoter for the E. coli lac operon
   4464..4485    -  protein_bind   CAP binding site: CAP binding activates transcription in the presence of cAMP. E. coli catabolite activator protein
   4498..71      -  CDS            lacI (fragment) (across the origin): lac repressor; lacI; The lac repressor binds to the lac operator to inhibit transcription in E. coli. This inhibition can be relieved by adding lactose or isopropyl-β-D-thiogalactopyranoside (IPTG).
>Addgene plasmid #125220 | pBS_KS_attB2_SA(0)_T2ALexA | addgene full sequence | sequence record 244728 | Addgene NGS Result
GAAACCTGTCGTGCCAGCTGCATTAATGAATCGGCCAACGCGCGGGGAGAGGCGGTTTGCGTATTGGGCG
CTCTTCCGCTTCCTCGCTCACTGACTCGCTGCGCTCGGTCGTTCGGCTGCGGCGAGCGGTATCAGCTCAC
TCAAAGGCGGTAATACGGTTATCCACAGAATCAGGGGATAACGCAGGAAAGAACATGTGAGCAAAAGGCC
AGCAAAAGGCCAGGAACCGTAAAAAGGCCGCGTTGCTGGCGTTTTTCCATAGGCTCCGCCCCCCTGACGA
GCATCACAAAAATCGACGCTCAAGTCAGAGGTGGCGAAACCCGACAGGACTATAAAGATACCAGGCGTTT
CCCCCTGGAAGCTCCCTCGTGCGCTCTCCTGTTCCGACCCTGCCGCTTACCGGATACCTGTCCGCCTTTC
TCCCTTCGGGAAGCGTGGCGCTTTCTCATAGCTCACGCTGTAGGTATCTCAGTTCGGTGTAGGTCGTTCG
CTCCAAGCTGGGCTGTGTGCACGAACCCCCCGTTCAGCCCGACCGCTGCGCCTTATCCGGTAACTATCGT
CTTGAGTCCAACCCGGTAAGACACGACTTATCGCCACTGGCAGCAGCCACTGGTAACAGGATTAGCAGAG
CGAGGTATGTAGGCGGTGCTACAGAGTTCTTGAAGTGGTGGCCTAACTACGGCTACACTAGAAGAACAGT
ATTTGGTATCTGCGCTCTGCTGAAGCCAGTTACCTTCGGAAAAAGAGTTGGTAGCTCTTGATCCGGCAAA
CAAACCACCGCTGGTAGCGGTGGTTTTTTTGTTTGCAAGCAGCAGATTACGCGCAGAAAAAAAGGATCTC
AAGAAGATCCTTTGATCTTTTCTACGGGGTCTGACGCTCAGTGGAACGAAAACTCACGTTAAGGGATTTT
GGTCATGAGATTATCAAAAAGGATCTTCACCTAGATCCTTTTAAATTAAAAATGAAGTTTTAAATCAATC
TAAAGTATATATGAGTAAACTTGGTCTGACAGTTACCAATGCTTAATCAGTGAGGCACCTATCTCAGCGA
TCTGTCTATTTCGTTCATCCATAGTTGCCTGACTCCCCGTCGTGTAGATAACTACGATACGGGAGGGCTT
ACCATCTGGCCCCAGTGCTGCAATGATACCGCGAGACCCACGCTCACCGGCTCCAGATTTATCAGCAATA
AACCAGCCAGCCGGAAGGGCCGAGCGCAGAAGTGGTCCTGCAACTTTATCCGCCTCCATCCAGTCTATTA
ATTGTTGCCGGGAAGCTAGAGTAAGTAGTTCGCCAGTTAATAGTTTGCGCAACGTTGTTGCCATTGCTAC
AGGCATCGTGGTGTCACGCTCGTCGTTTGGTATGGCTTCATTCAGCTCCGGTTCCCAACGATCAAGGCGA
GTTACATGATCCCCCATGTTGTGCAAAAAAGCGGTTAGCTCCTTCGGTCCTCCGATCGTTGTCAGAAGTA
AGTTGGCCGCAGTGTTATCACTCATGGTTATGGCAGCACTGCATAATTCTCTTACTGTCATGCCATCCGT
AAGATGCTTTTCTGTGACTGGTGAGTACTCAACCAAGTCATTCTGAGAATAGTGTATGCGGCGACCGAGT
TGCTCTTGCCCGGCGTCAATACGGGATAATACCGCGCCACATAGCAGAACTTTAAAAGTGCTCATCATTG
GAAAACGTTCTTCGGGGCGAAAACTCTCAAGGATCTTACCGCTGTTGAGATCCAGTTCGATGTAACCCAC
TCGTGCACCCAACTGATCTTCAGCATCTTTTACTTTCACCAGCGTTTCTGGGTGAGCAAAAACAGGAAGG
CAAAATGCCGCAAAAAAGGGAATAAGGGCGACACGGAAATGTTGAATACTCATACTCTTCCTTTTTCAAT
ATTATTGAAGCATTTATCAGGGTTATTGTCTCATGAGCGGATACATATTTGAATGTATTTAGAAAAATAA
ACAAATAGGGGTTCCGCGCACATTTCCCCGAAAAGTGCCACCTAAATTGTAAGCGTTAATATTTTGTTAA
AATTCGCGTTAAATTTTTGTTAAATCAGCTCATTTTTTAACCAATAGGCCGAAATCGGCAAAATCCCTTA
TAAATCAAAAGAATAGACCGAGATAGGGT
[37 nt withheld, positions 2130-2166]
AAAGAACGTGGACTCCAACGTCAAAGG
[49 nt withheld, positions 2194-2242]
T
[91 nt withheld, positions 2244-2334]
G
[124 nt withheld, positions 2336-2459]
CCCATTCGCCATTCAGGCTGCGCAACTGTTGGGAAGGGCGATCGGTGCGGGCCTCTTCGCTATTACGCCA
GCTGGCGAAAGGGGGATGTGCTGCAAGGCGATTAAGTTGGGTAACGCCAGGGTTTTCCCAGTCACGACGT
TGTAAAACGACGGCCAGTGAGCGCGCGTAATACGACTCACTATAGGGCGAATTGGAGCTCGCTAGCGATG
TAGGTCACGGTCTCGAAGCCGCGGTGCGGGTGCCAGGGCGTGCCCTTGGGCTCCCCGGGCGCGTACTCCA
CCTCACCCATCTGGTCCATCATGATGGTCGACTCTAGAAGTCGATCCAACATGGCGACTTGTCCCATCCC
CGGCATGTTTAAATATACTAATTATTCTTGAACTAATTTTAATCAACCGATTTATCTCTCTTCCGCAGGT
GGGAGGTTCCGGTGGAAGCGGAGGTAGCGGCGGATCCGAAGGACGCGGAAGCCTGTTGACGTGCGGAGAT
GTGGAAGAGAATCCAGGACCGATGAAAGCGTTAACGGCCAGGCAACAAGAGGTGTTTGATCTCATCCGTG
ATCACATCAGCCAGACAGGTATGCCGCCGACGCGTGCGGAAATCGCGCAGCGTTTGGGGTTCCGTTCCCC
AAACGCGGCTGAAGAACATCTGAAGGCGCTGGCACGCAAAGGCGTTATTGAAATTGTTTCCGGCGCATCA
CGCGGGATTCGTCTGTTGCAGGAAGAGGAAGAAGGGTTGCCGCTGGTAGGTCGTGTGGCTGCCGGTGAAC
CACTTCTGGCGCAACAGCATATTGAAGGTCATTATCAGGTCGATCCTTCCTTATTCAAGCCGAATGCTGA
TTTCCTGCTGCGCGTCAGCGGGATGTCGATGAAAGATATCGGCATTATGGATGGTGACTTGCTGGCAGTG
CATAAAACTCAGGATGTACGTAACGGTCAGGTCGTTGTCGCACGTATTGATGACGAGGTTACCGTTAAGC
GCCTGAAAAAACAGGGCAATAAAGTCGAACTGTTGCCAGAAAATAGCGAGTTTAAACCAATTGTCGTAGA
TCTTCGTCAGCAGAGCTTCACCATTGAAGGGCTGGCGGTTGGGGTTATTCGCAACGGCGACTGGCTGGGA
TCTCCGGCCGACGCCCTGGACGACTTCGACCTGGACATGCTGCCGGCCGACGCCCTGGACGACTTCGACC
TGGACATGCTGCCGGCCGACGCCCTGGACGACTTCGACCTGGACATGCTGCCGGGGTAACTAAGTAAGGA
TCTAGACATGATAAGATACATTGATGAGTTTGGACAAAGCTTATCGATACCGTCGACTAAAGCCAAATAG
AAAATTATTCAGTTCCTGGCTTAAGTTTTTAAAAGTGATATTATTTATTTGGTTGTAACCAACCAAAAGA
ATGTAAATAACTAATACATAATTATGTTAGTTTTAAGTTAGCAACAAATTGATTTTAGCTATATTAGCTA
CTTGGTTAATAAATAGAATATATTTATTTAAAGATAATTGCGTTTTTATTGTCAGGGAGTGAGTTTGCTT
AAAAACTCGTTTAGATCCACTAGTTCTAGAGCGGCCGGATCCGGAGGTAGCGGTGGAAGCGGAGGTTCCG
GCGAGGTAAGTTATTGAACAATGGCATCAAATGCCTTCATCATCACTACCCTTTAGCCCTTAAGACCCCA
CAATGACCTTACCCACTCAGAGAAAAAAGTAAATATGAAAGCCCATTTGAACTTCTAAGCTTGTCGACCA
TCATGATGGACCAGATGGGTGAGGTGGAGTACGCGCCCGGGGAGCCCAAGGGCACGCCCTGGCACCCGCA
CCGCGGCTTCGAGACCGTGACCTACATCATGCATGGTACCCAGCTTTTGTTCCCTTTAGTGAGGGTTAAT
TGCGCGCTTGGCGTAATCATGGTCATAGCTGTTTCCTGTGTGAAATTGTTATCCGCTCACAATTCCACAC
AACATACGAGCCGGGAGCATAAAGTGTAAAGCCTGGGGTGCCTAATGAGTGAGCTAACTCACATTAATTG
CGTTGCGCTCACTGCCCGCTTTCCAGTCGG
